Addgene plasmid #148085: pAc5.1B-lambdaN-HA-DmPAN3-G711E-dsRNAres_Y
Purpose: Insect Expression of DmPAN3-G711E-dsRNAres
Depositing lab: Elisa Izaurralde. Depositing organization: Max Planck Institute for Developmental Biology. Publication: An asymmetric PAN3 dimer recruits a single PAN2 exonuclease to mediate mRNA deadenylation and decay. Jonas S, Christie M, Peter D, Bhandari D, Loh B, Huntzinger E, Weichenrieder O, Izaurralde E. Nat Struct Mol Biol. 2014 Jul;21(7):599-608. doi: 10.1038/nsmb.2837. Epub 2014 Jun 1. PubMed 24880343.
Backbone
  Vector backbone: Unknown
  Vector type: Insect Expression
Growth in bacteria
  Bacterial resistance: Ampicillin, 100 μg/mL
  Growth temperature: 37°C
  Growth strain: DH5alpha
  Copy number: Low Copy
Gene/Insert
  Gene/Insert name: DmPAN3-G711E-dsRNAres
  Species: D. melanogaster (fly)
  Entrez Gene: CG11486 (a.k.a. Dmel_CG11486, Dmel\CG11486, PAN3)
  Cloning method: Unknown
Terms and licenses: Academic/Nonprofit Terms; Industry Terms: Not Available to Industry
Depositor comments: ORF extracted from NCBI: LD14901 Plasmids from this collection were made available to the research community and donated after the lab closed. Please note that the sequence provided by the depositing laboratory may be theoretical/predicted or based on Sanger sequencing results. There may be discrepancies between sequencing results obtained by Addgene and the depositor sequence. If an Addgene verified sequence is not available, please contact before placing your order to request that our lab fully sequence the plasmid.
How to cite: pAc5.1B-lambdaN-HA-DmPAN3-G711E-dsRNAres_Y was a gift from Elisa Izaurralde (Addgene plasmid # 148085 ; http://n2t.net/addgene:148085 ; RRID:Addgene_148085)
