[The description below was written by a language model from this plasmid's Addgene catalogue record and pLannotate feature annotations shown in this document.]
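Description:
pAc5.1B-lambdaN-HA-DmPAN3-G711E-dsRNAres_Y is a 7,846-nt insect expression plasmid for producing a tagged, mutant form of Drosophila melanogaster PAN3 (CG11486). The catalogue lists the backbone as unknown, although the name points to a pAc5.1B-type vector, and the annotated features agree with that. A long Drosophila actin 5C (Ac5) promoter drives constitutive expression, and an SV40 polyadenylation signal lies downstream of the coding region. Propagation in E. coli relies on a ColE1/pUC-type origin and a β-lactamase gene with its own promoter, giving ampicillin selection. The catalogue records the plasmid as low copy even though the origin is annotated as a high-copy type. Short fragments of SV40 large T antigen and a tetracycline resistance gene are also annotated and appear to be non-functional backbone remnants. No marker for selection in insect cells is annotated.

The open reading frame begins with a short fragment of the bacteriophage lambda N protein, followed by an HA epitope (a fragment matching a 3xHA element) and then the PAN3 coding sequence. A V5 tag is annotated downstream, but the record does not show whether it is in frame or translated. The lambdaN peptide binds BoxB RNA hairpins, so fusions of this kind are typically used to tether a protein to a BoxB-containing reporter mRNA, and the HA tag allows detection or immunoprecipitation. PAN3 is the regulatory subunit of the PAN2–PAN3 deadenylase complex, which shortens mRNA poly(A) tails. This version carries a G711E substitution, whose functional effect is not stated in the record. The "dsRNAres" label indicates a coding sequence altered to resist dsRNA-mediated knockdown. That would suit complementation experiments in cells depleted of endogenous PAN3, in keeping with the associated study of PAN2–PAN3 assembly and mRNA decay.
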