Features (pLannotate 1.2.2; 11 found; start..end, strand, type, name):
     56..2568    +  promoter       Ac5 promoter: Drosophila melanogaster actin 5C promoter
   2588..2653    +  CDS            N (fragment): REGN_LAMBD - Experimental evidence at protein level: Swiss-Prot protein existence level 1. Plays a role as a transcriptional antitermination factor that allows the virus to initiate its lytic phase. Activates expression of the delayed viral early genes by modifying host RNA polymerase (RNAP) into a form that is resistant to termination signals. This antitermination function requires the host NusA protein which serves to stabilize the interaction between antitermination protein N and host RNA polymerase. From Escherichia phage lambda (Bacteriophage lambda).
   2678..2704    +  CDS            3xHA (fragment): three tandem HA epitope tags
   2723..5092    +  CDS            PAN3: PAN3_DROME - Experimental evidence at protein level: Swiss-Prot protein existence level 1. Regulatory subunit of the poly(A)-nuclease (PAN) deadenylation complex, one of two cytoplasmic mRNA deadenylases involved in general and miRNA-mediated mRNA turnover. PAN specifically shortens poly(A) tails of RNA and the activity is stimulated by poly(A)-binding protein (PABP). PAN deadenylation is followed by rapid degradation of the shortened mRNA tails by the CCR4-NOT complex. Deadenylated mRNAs are then degraded by two alternative mechanisms, namely exosome-mediated 3'-5' exonucleolytic degradation,
   5131..5172    +  CDS            V5 tag: epitope tag from simian virus 5
   5272..5406    -  polyA_signal   SV40 poly(A) signal: SV40 polyadenylation signal
   5429..5513    -  CDS            large T antigen (fragment): large T antigen from SV40 (simian virus 40)
   5514..5984    +  CDS            TcR (fragment): tetracycline efflux protein; tet; confers resistance to tetracycline
   6028..6616    -  rep_origin     ori: high-copy-number ColE1/pMB1/pBR322/pUC origin of replication
   6787..7647    -  CDS            AmpR: β-lactamase; bla; confers resistance to ampicillin, carbenicillin, and related antibiotics
   7648..7752    -  promoter       AmpR promoter: bla
>Addgene plasmid #148085 | pAc5.1B-lambdaN-HA-DmPAN3-G711E-dsRNAres_Y | depositor full sequence | sequence record 290532 | Full Sequence
CTTCAAGGAATTAATTCTATATTCTAAAAACACAAATGATACTTCTAAAAAAAATCATGAATGGCATCAA
CTCTGAATCAAATCTTTGCAGATGCACCTACTTCTCATTTCCACTGTCACATCATTTTTCCAGATCTCGC
TGCCTGTTATGTGGCCCACAAACCAAGACACGTTTTATGGCCATTAAAGCTGGCTGATCGTCGCCAAACA
CCAAATACATATCAATATGTACATTCGAGAAAGAAGCGATCAAAGAAGCGTCTTCGGGCGAGTAGGAGAA
TGCGGAGGAGAAGGAGAACGAGCTGATCTAGTATCTCTCCACAATCCAATGCCAACTGACCAACTGGCCA
TATTCGGAGCAATTTGAAGCCAATTTCCATCGCCTGGCGATCGCTCCATTCTTGGCTATATGTTTTTCAC
CGTTCCCGGGGCCATTTTCAAAGACTCGTCGGTAAGATAAGATTGTGTCACTCGCTGTCTCTCTTCATTT
GTCGAAGAATGCTGAGGAATTTCGCGATGACGTCGGCGAGTATTTTGAAGAATGAGAATAATTTGTATTT
ATACGAAAATCAGTTAGTGGAATTTTCTACAAAAACATGTTATCTATAGATAATTTTGTTGCAAAATATG
TTGACTATGACAAAGATTGTATGTATATACCTTTAATGTATTCTCATTTTCTTATGTATTTATAATGGCA
ATGATGATACTGATGATATTTTAAGATGATGCCAGACCACAGGCTGATTTCTGCGTCTTTTGCCGAACGC
AGTGCATGTGCGGTTGTTGTTTTTTGGAATAGTTTCAATTTTCGGACTGTCCGCTTTGATTTCAGTTTCT
TGGCTTATTCAAAAAGCAAAGTAAAGCCAAAAAAGCGAGATGGCAATACCAAATGCGGCAAAACGGTAGT
GGAAGGAAAGGGGTGCGGGGCAGCGGAAGGAAGGGTGGGGCGGGGCGTGGCGGGGTCTGTGGCTGGGCGC
GACGTCACCGACGTTGGAGCCACTCCTTTGACCATGTGTGCGTGTGTGTATTATTCGTGTCTCGCCACTC
GCCGGTTGTTTTTTTCTTTTTATCTCGCTCTCTCTAGCGCCATCTCGTACGCATGCTCAACGCACCGCAT
GTTGCCGTGTCCTTTATGCGTCATTTTGGCTCGAAATAGGCAATTATTTAAACAAAGATTAGTCAACGAA
AACGCTAAAATAAATAAGTCTACAATATGGTTACTTATTGCCATGTGTGTGCAGCCAACGATAGCAACAA
AAGCAACAACACAGTGGCTTTCCCTCTTTCACTTTTTGTTTGCAAGCGCGTGCGAGCAAGACGGCACGAC
CGGCAAACGCAATTACGCTGACAAAGAGCAGACGAAGTTTTGGCCGAAAAACATCAAGGCGCCTGATACG
AATGCATTTGCAATAACAATTGCGATATTTAATATTGTTTATGAAGCTGTTTGACTTCAAAACACACAAA
AAAAAAAATAAAACAAATTATTTGAAAGAGAATTAGGAATCGGACAGCTTATCGTTACGGGCTAACAGCA
CACCGAGACGAAATAGCTTACCTGACGTCACAGCCTCTGGAAGAACTGCCGCCAAGCAGAGAGAGAGAGA
AAAAGAGGGAGAGCAGCTTAGACCGCATGTGCTTGTGTGTGAGGCGTCTCTCTCTTCGTCTCCTGTTTGC
GCAAACGCATAGACTGCACTGAGAAAATCGATTACCTATTTTTTATGAATGAATATTTGCACTATTACTA
TTCAAAACTATTAAGATAGCAATCACATTCAATAGCCAAATACTATACCACCTGAGCGATGCAACGAAAT
GATCAATTTGAGCAAAAATGCTGCATATTTAGGACGGCATCATTATAGAAATGCTTCTTGCTGTGTACTT
TTCTCTCGTCTGGCAGCTGTTTCGCCGTTATTGTTAAAACCGGCTTAAGTTAGGTGTGTTTTCTACGACT
AGTGATGCCCCTACTAGAAGATGTGTGTTGCACAAATGTCCCTGAATAACCAATTTGAAGTGCAGATAGC
AGTAAACGTAAGCTAATATGAATATTATTTAACTGTAATGTTTTAATATCGCTGGACATTACTAATAAAC
CCACTATAAACACATGTACATATGTATGTTTTGGCATACAATGAGTAGTTGGGGAAAAAATGTGTAAAAG
CACCGTGACCATCACAGCATAAAGATAACCAGCTGAAGTATCGAATATGAGTAACCCCCAAATTGAATCA
CATGCCGCAACTGATAGGACCCATGGAAGTACACTCTTCATGGCGATATACAAGACACACACAAGCACGA
ACACCCAGTTGCGGAGGAAATTCTCCGTAAATGAAAACCCAATCGGCGAACAATTCATACCCATATATGG
TAAAAGTTTTGAACGCGACTTGAGAGCGGAGAGCATTGCGGCTGATAAGGTTTTAGCGCTAAGCGGGCTT
TATAAAACGGGCTGCGGGACCAGTTTTCATATCACTACCGTTTGAGTTCTTGTGCTGTGTGGATACTCCT
CCCGACACAAAGCCGCTCCATCAGCCAGCAGTCGTCTAATCCAGAGACCCCGGATCGGGGTACCAACATG
GACGCACAAACACGACGACGTGAGCGTCGCGCTGAGAAACAAGCTCAATGGAAAGCTGCAAACGGTGGAT
CTCCTCCACATATGGCTTACCCATACGATGTTCCAGATTACGCTCCTCCAAGCTTGAATTCTATGTGTTC
CACATACGGCCTGCTTTCATTCGAATTCTCGGACACCGCCGCCATGGACCCGATCTTTTTTTCCCCGACC
AACGGCATTCCCAGTGAATCGAAGCTGGCTACATACATGAACCGCCAAAACGTGGCTACGCCCTCCGGAT
ACGGTTTGAACAATGGATTTAGTCTTCTCAACCTGGACTCCCCGCTCAACAAGAAAAGCCAAGTGACCCC
CCAATCCCCGGAATTTATCCCCACCCGTCTCGGATCCACCCCGAATTTTTACGCCCCGTACCATAATGCC
CCGATGCAGCTATCGAACGGACTGAACGGAGTGAACGGTCTAACGGCTGCTGCTGCTGCGGCCGCCGCCG
CTGCTGCTGCTGCTGCTGCTGCCGTCCCGAGCAGCACCAGTTCCGCCAGCAGCGCTTCCGTCACGATTTC
CAAGACCGCTAATGGCGGAGCTAGCATGCTGGCTTTGCAGAAAACGGCTAGCATTGCTTCAGTTACGATT
GCCCAGCAACAACCGCAACACCCGCAAAAGCAACAGCAACACCCCCCCTCCGTCGGAGGCGGCGCCGTCA
GCGCTGCTAGCGCTCCGATCGCTATCTCGGGAGCCCCGCCCAACCCGGCTGCGGCCCCCTTTGTGTCCTC
CATGAGCGCCCAAACCCCCTTGAAAGGACGAGGAGCTATGATGCGTCAAGAGTCGCCGACCGCTGCTATG
ATCTCCGGAGCCGGTCCGGGCGAAAAATCGCCACCGCACGGGATGACGCCGCACGGAGCATCGCCCATAC
CATCAGCGCTGCCCACCAGCGTGCACCAGGAGAACGTAGGCGGCACCATATACTTCTATCCGACTGCCAA
CGCACAGAACAGCCAGCCCGTCGTCAATTCCATGGTGGTGGATGGAACGCATCCGGCTCTCCATGGCGTG
AGTGCTGTGGCGCCGATGAGTGCGGGCGTTCCGGCGGCCATGATGTACACGGGGCATGTGTATCCGGGAC
CGTCCTCCAACGTGGTCACCATGCAGCCAAAGACGCTGCTGGAGTCGGCCTTCTTTATGCCCGACGAGAT
GCGCGCCGAAGTCCTCGCCCGCAACGAGATCTCTAACCTGATCATGGACGCAGCGGAGGCTGCGCAGCAC
GCTCTACCGCTGGAGGTGGAGAACTACCATGCCCTGTATCCACTGGAACCGCCGGCGCAGCCGTTGCACG
CCAAGCTCACGTTCCCCGCCACCACTTATAGGGCCACGCACAACACGACGGGCTACAAGTACTGCCTGCG
AAGAATACATGGTTTCCGCCTGCAGTCGACCAAGTGCATGACGCTGGTGGAGATGTGGAAGAAGCTGCAG
CACACGAATGTGGTACAACTGCGTGAGGTGTTCACGACGAAAGCATTTGGTGATAACTCTTTAGTATTAG
TGTACGACTATCATCCCGGCTCACAAACATTACTGGCCAAATACTTCACTCCGGCGCCAGAGACCAACGG
GTACACTGATCCATTCCAAGGCGAGGCCCGCCCCTTCAGTCATAAGAGTAACATGCAGCGAACGAGCAAT
GGACCGCTGCTACCGGAGGCCACCATCTGGTCGATCATCATGCAGCTGACCGCCGGCTTAAAAGCCATCC
ACCATGCCGGTCTTGCCTGCAAGGTTCTGGATCCCACAAAGATTATAGTGACGGGCAAGCGTGTACGGTT
TAGCTCATGCTGCATTTCGGATATAACGCAATTCGATCCGAATGCATCCAATCCCTTGGCGCTGGTTAAT
ATGCATCAGCAGGACGATCTGACCGCTTTGGGTCGCTTAGTATTAGCTTTGGCCTGCCGCTGTCTTCAAT
CCGTGCAACGCGACAATGTCCAGTCCAGCATCGATATGGTCACGCGAAACTACTCCACCGATCTGCGAAA
CTTTATTGTTTACCTCTTCACCACCAATAATCGTCGCTCCGTGACCGACCTGATGCCGATGATTGGTGCC
CGCTTCTATACGCAACTGGATGCACTGCAGAGCAAAATTGATATGCAGGAGGACGAGTTGGCCAAGGAGA
TGGAGAACGGGCGGTTATATCGCATTTTGGTCAAACTTAATAGCATCAACGAGCGACCCGACTTTAATCT
GGACTGCACTTGGTCTGAGACTGAGGATAGATACATGTTGAAATTATTCCGTGATTATTTGTTCCATTCC
GTCACTGAGGATGGCCGGCCCTGGCTAGATCACGCACACATTGTACAATGCCTCAACAAGCTGGATGCTG
GCTCCATAGAGCGCGTGCAACTGATGTCCCGCGACGAGCAATCGGTACTCATCGTCTCCTATGCTGAACT
CAAGAATTGTCTGGAGAACGCCTTCTCCGAACTGATGTCAAGTGCGGCCAACTGAGCGGCCGCTCGAGTC
TAGAGGGCCCGCGGTTCGAAGGTAAGCCTATCCCTAACCCTCTCCTCGGTCTCGATTCTACGCGTACCGG
TCATCATCACCATCACCATTGAGTTTAAACCCGCTGATCAGCCTCGACTGTGCCTTCTAAGGCCTGAGCT
CGCTGATCAGCCTCGATCGAGGATCCAGACATGATAAGATACATTGATGAGTTTGGACAAACCACAACTA
GAATGCAGTGAAAAAAATGCTTTATTTGTGAAATTTGTGATGCTATTGCTTTATTTGTAACCATTATAAG
CTGCAATAAACAAGTTAACAACAACAATTGCATTCATTTTATGTTTCAGGTTCAGGGGGAGGTGTGGGAG
GTTTTTTAAAGCAAGTAAAACCTCTACAAATGTGGTATGGCTGATTATGATCAGTCGACCGATGCCCTTG
AGAGCCTTCAACCCAGTCAGCTCCTTCCGGTGGGCGCGGGGCATGACTATCGTCGCCGCACTTATGACTG
TCTTCTTTATCATGCAACTCGTAGGACAGGTGCCGGCAGCGCTCTGGGTCATTTTCGGCGAGGACCGCTT
TCGCTGGAGCGCGACGATGATCGGCCTGTCGCTTGCGGTATTCGGAATCTTGCACGCCCTCGCTCAAGCC
TTCGTCACTGGTCCCGCCACCAAACGTTTCGGCGAGAAGCAGGCCATTATCGCCGGCATGGCGGCCGACG
CGCTGGGCTACGTCTTGCTGGCGTTCGCGACGCGAGGCTGGATGGCCTTCCCCATTATGATTCTTCTCGC
TTCCGGCGGCATCGGGATGCCCGCGTTGCAGGCCATGCTGTCCAGGCAGGTAGATGACGACCATCAGGGA
CAGCTTCAAGGATCGCTCGCGGCTCTTACCAGCCAGCAAAAGGCCAGGAACCGTAAAAAGGCCGCGTTGC
TGGCGTTTTTCCATAGGCTCCGCCCCCCTGACGAGCATCACAAAAATCGACGCTCAAGTCAGAGGTGGCG
AAACCCGACAGGACTATAAAGATACCAGGCGTTTCCCCCTGGAAGCTCCCTCGTGCGCTCTCCTGTTCCG
ACCCTGCCGCTTACCGGATACCTGTCCGCCTTTCTCCCTTCGGGAAGCGTGGCGCTTTCTCAATGCTCAC
GCTGTAGGTATCTCAGTTCGGTGTAGGTCGTTCGCTCCAAGCTGGGCTGTGTGCACGAACCCCCCGTTCA
GCCCGACCGCTGCGCCTTATCCGGTAACTATCGTCTTGAGTCCAACCCGGTAAGACACGACTTATCGCCA
CTGGCAGCAGCCACTGGTAACAGGATTAGCAGAGCGAGGTATGTAGGCGGTGCTACAGAGTTCTTGAAGT
GGTGGCCTAACTACGGCTACACTAGAAGGACAGTATTTGGTATCTGCGCTCTGCTGAAGCCAGTTACCTT
CGGAAAAAGAGTTGGTAGCTCTTGATCCGGCAAACAAACCACCGCTGGTAGCGGTGGTTTTTTTGTTTGC
AAGCAGCAGATTACGCGCAGAAAAAAAGGATCTCAAGAAGATCCTTTGATCTTTTCTACGGGGTCTGACG
CTCAGTGGAACGAAAACTCACGTTAAGGGATTTTGGTCATGAGATTATCAAAAAGGATCTTCACCTAGAT
CCTTTTAAATTAAAAATGAAGTTTTAAATCAATCTAAAGTATATATGAGTAAACTTGGTCTGACAGTTAC
CAATGCTTAATCAGTGAGGCACCTATCTCAGCGATCTGTCTATTTCGTTCATCCATAGTTGCCTGACTCC
CCGTCGTGTAGATAACTACGATACGGGAGGGCTTACCATCTGGCCCCAGTGCTGCAATGATACCGCGAGA
CCCACGCTCACCGGCTCCAGATTTATCAGCAATAAACCAGCCAGCCGGAAGGGCCGAGCGCAGAAGTGGT
CCTGCAACTTTATCCGCCTCCATCCAGTCTATTAATTGTTGCCGGGAAGCTAGAGTAAGTAGTTCGCCAG
TTAATAGTTTGCGCAACGTTGTTGCCATTGCTGCAGGCATCGTGGTGTCACGCTCGTCGTTTGGTATGGC
TTCATTCAGCTCCGGTTCCCAACGATCAAGGCGAGTTACATGATCCCCCATGTTGTGCAAAAAAGCGGTT
AGCTCCTTCGGTCCTCCGATCGTTGTCAGAAGTAAGTTGGCCGCAGTGTTATCACTCATGGTTATGGCAG
CACTGCATAATTCTCTTACTGTCATGCCATCCGTAAGATGCTTTTCTGTGACTGGTGAGTACTCAACCAA
GTCATTCTGAGAATAGTGTATGCGGCGACCGAGTTGCTCTTGCCCGGCGTCAACACGGGATAATACCGCG
CCACATAGCAGAACTTTAAAAGTGCTCATCATTGGAAAACGTTCTTCGGGGCGAAAACTCTCAAGGATCT
TACCGCTGTTGAGATCCAGTTCGATGTAACCCACTCGTGCACCCAACTGATCTTCAGCATCTTTTACTTT
CACCAGCGTTTCTGGGTGAGCAAAAACAGGAAGGCAAAATGCCGCAAAAAAGGGAATAAGGGCGACACGG
AAATGTTGAATACTCATACTCTTCCTTTTTCAATATTATTGAAGCATTTATCAGGGTTATTGTCTCATGA
GCGGATACATATTTGAATGTATTTAGAAAAATAAACAAATAGGGGTTCCGCGCACATTTCCCCGAAAAGT
GCCACCTGACGTCTAAGAAACCATTATTATCATGACATTAACCTATAAAAATAGGCGTATCACGAGGCCC
TTTCGT
